>Addgene plasmid #1426 | pAST_18b | depositor full sequence | sequence record 37 | Author sequence
TCGCGCGTTTCGGTGATGACGGTGAAAACCTCTGACACATGCAGCTCCCGGAGACGGTCACAGCTTGTCT
GTAAGCGGATGCCGGGAGCAGACAAGCCCGTCAGGGCGCGTCAGCGGGTGTTGGCGGGTGTCGGGGCTGG
CTTAACTATGCGGCATCAGAGCAGATTGTACTGAGAGTGCACCATATGCGGTGTGAAATACCGCACAGAT
GCGTAAGGAGAAAATACCGCATCAGGCGCCATTCGCCATTCAGGCTGCGCAACTGTTGGGAAGGGCGATC
GGTGCGGGCCTCTTCGCTATTACGCCAGCTGGCGAAAGGGGGATGTGCTGCAAGGCGATTAAGTTGGGTA
ACGCCAGGGTTTTCCCAGTCACGACGTTGTAAAACGACGGCCAGTGCCAAGCTTGCATGCCTGCAGGTCG
ACTCTAGAGGATCCCCGGGTACCGAGCTCGAATTCGTAATCATGGTCATAGCTGTTTCCTGTGTGAAATT
GTTATCCGCTCACAATTCCACACAACATACGAGCCGGAAGCATAAAGTGTAAAGCCTGGGGTGCCTAATG
AGTGAGCTAACTCACATTAATTGCGTTGCGCTCACTGCCCGCTTTCCAGTCGGGAAACCTGTCGTGCCAG
CTGCATTAATGAATCGGCCAACGCGCGGGGAGAGGCGGTTTGCGTATTGGGCGCTCTTCCGCTTCCTCGC
TCACTGACTCGCTGCGCTCGGTCGTTCGGCTGCGGCGAGCGGTATCAGCTCACTCAAAGGCGGTAATACG
GTTATCCACAGAATCAGGGGATAACGCAGGAAAGAACATGTGAGCAAAAGGCCAGCAAAAGGCCAGGAAC
CGTAAAAAGGCCGCGTTGCTGGCGTTTTTCCATAGGCTCCGCCCCCCTGACGAGCATCACAAAAATCGAC
GCTCAAGTCAGAGGTGGCGAAACCCGACAGGACTATAAAGATACCAGGCGTTTCCCCCTGGAAGCTCCCT
CGTGCGCTCTCCTGTTCCGACCCTGCCGCTTACCGGATACCTGTCCGCCTTTCTCCCTTCGGGAAGCGTG
GCGCTTTCTCAATGCTCACGCTGTAGGTATCTCAGTTCGGTGTAGGTCGTTCGCTCCAAGCTGGGCTGTG
TGCACGAACCCCCCGTTCAGCCCGACCGCTGCGCCTTATCCGGTAACTATCGTCTTGAGTCCAACCCGGT
AAGACACGACTTATCGCCACTGGCAGCAGCCACTGGTAACAGGATTAGCAGAGCGAGGTATGTAGGCGGT
GCTACAGAGTTCTTGAAGTGGTGGCCTAACTACGGCTACACTAGAAGGACAGTATTTGGTATCTGCGCTC
TGCTGAAGCCAGTTACCTTCGGAAAAAGAGTTGGTAGCTCTTGATCCGGCAAACAAACCACCGCTGGTAG
CGGTGGTTTTTTTGTTTGCAAGCAGCAGATTACGCGCAGAAAAAAAGGATCTCAAGAAGATCCTTTGATC
TTTTCTACGGGGTCTGACGCTCAGTGGAACGAAAACTCACGTTAAGGGATTTTGGTCATGAGATTATCAA
AAAGGATCTTCACCTAGATCCTTTTAAATTAAAAATGAAGTTTTAAATCAATCTAAAGTATATATGAGTA
AACTTGGTCTGACAGTTACCAATGCTTAATCAGTGAGGCACCTATCTCAGCGATCTGTCTATTTCGTTCA
TCCATAGTTGCCTGACTCCCCGTCGTGTAGATAACTACGATACGGGAGGGCTTACCATCTGGCCCCAGTG
CTGCAATGATACCGCGAGACCCACGCTCACCGGCTCCAGATTTATCAGCAATAAACCAGCCAGCCGGAAG
GGCCGAGCGCAGAAGTGGTCCTGCAACTTTATCCGCCTCCATCCAGTCTATTAATTGTTGCCGGGAAGCT
AGAGTAAGTAGTTCGCCAGTTAATAGTTTGCGCAACGTTGTTGCCATTGCTACAGGCATCGTGGTGTCAC
GCTCGTCGTTTGGTATGGCTTCATTCAGCTCCGGTTCCCAACGATCAAGGCGAGTTACATGATCCCCCAT
GTTGTGCAAAAAAGCGGTTAGCTCCTTCGGTCCTCCGATCGTTGTCAGAAGTAAGTTGGCCGCAGTGTTA
TCACTCATGGTTATGGCAGCACTGCATAATTCTCTTACTGTCATGCCATCCGTAAGATGCTTTTCTGTGA
CTGGTGAGTACTCAACCAAGTCATTCTGAGAATAGTGTATGCGGCGACCGAGTTGCTCTTGCCCGGCGTC
AATACGGGATAATACCGCGCCACATAGCAGAACTTTAAAAGTGCTCATCATTGGAAAACGTTCTTCGGGG
CGAAAACTCTCAAGGATCTTACCGCTGTTGAGATCCAGTTCGATGTAACCCACTCGTGCACCCAACTGAT
CTTCAGCATCTTTTACTTTCACCAGCGTTTCTGGGTGAGCAAAAACAGGAAGGCAAAATGCCGCAAAAAA
GGGAATAAGGGCGACACGGAAATGTTGAATACTCATACTCTTCCTTTTTCAATACAATTTTCAGAATACG
TTTTTTGTGGGCTTGGGTATATTGTTTTTAATGTTATACTTGCAGTCGTGAAATTTGATTTTCAAATTTG
TAGAAAAATCAAGAAAATAATTGCAACATTCGCTTGTGTCAAAAACCAATTTCAACAAATTTTCGTGTGA
GAAATACATTACCAGAAGGCATTTTTTCACACGATTAGCATTTTGGACTACTTTATTAAATTTTTGCGTG
TAATTTTGAATTAAATTGTATTATATTACTACTTAAAAAACAAAAAATTTGACCACTGAGCGGATCGAAC
GCCCAACCTTTCGATCTAGAGTCGAACGCGCTACCATTGCGCCAAGCAGTCATGTTATTCTCTCTTGTCA
TTATTGAAGCATTTATCAGGGTTATTGTCTCATGAGCGGATACATATTTGAATGTATTTAGAAAAATAAA
CAAATAGGGGTTCCGCGCACATTTCCCCGAAAAGTGCCACCTGACGTCTAAGAAACCATTATTATCATGA
CATTAACCTATAAAAATAGGCGTATCACGAGGCCCTTTCGTC
Features (pLannotate 1.2.2; 13 found; start..end, strand, type, name):
    137..236     +  misc_feature   bom (fragment): basis of mobility region from pBR322
    242..396     -  CDS            lacZα (fragment): LacZα fragment of β-galactosidase; lacZ fragment
    399..455     -  misc_feature   MCS: pUC18/19 multiple cloning site
    489..505     -  protein_bind   lac operator: The lac repressor binds to the lac operator to inhibit transcription in E. coli. This inhibition can be relieved by adding lactose or isopropyl-β-D-thiogalactopyranoside (IPTG). lac repressor encoded by lacI
    513..543     -  promoter       lac promoter: promoter for the E. coli lac operon
    558..579     -  protein_bind   CAP binding site: CAP binding activates transcription in the presence of cAMP. E. coli catabolite activator protein
    592..684     -  CDS            lacI (fragment): lac repressor; lacI; The lac repressor binds to the lac operator to inhibit transcription in E. coli. This inhibition can be relieved by adding lactose or isopropyl-β-D-thiogalactopyranoside (IPTG).
    867..1455    -  rep_origin     ori: high-copy-number ColE1/pMB1/pBR322/pUC origin of replication
   1626..2486    -  CDS            AmpR: β-lactamase; bla; confers resistance to ampicillin, carbenicillin, and related antibiotics
   2487..2504    -  promoter       AmpR promoter (fragment): bla
   2779..2850    -  ncRNA          tRNA: Accession: RF00005 - tRNA
   2870..2957    -  promoter       AmpR promoter (fragment): bla
   3052..35      +  CDS            rop (fragment) (across the origin): Rop protein, which maintains plasmids at low copy number; rop
