[The description below was written by a language model from this plasmid's Addgene catalogue record and pLannotate feature annotations shown in this document.]
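Description:
pAST_18b is a small (3,052 bp) empty-backbone plasmid from a 1995 vector kit for Caenorhabditis elegans work, catalogued as a worm expression vector. The parental backbone is recorded as unknown, but the annotated features show a pUC-like architecture. There is a high-copy ColE1/pMB1-type origin of replication and a β-lactamase gene for ampicillin selection in E. coli. There are also remnants of pBR322-derived sequence: fragments of the bom mobility region and of rop. No insert is present.

The cloning region is a standard lac cassette, with a CAP binding site, lac promoter and lac operator driving a partial lacZα coding sequence. A pUC18/19-type multiple cloning site lies between the operator and lacZα, and a short lacI fragment flanks the cassette. This corresponds to the "lacZN" entry in the catalogue. Such an arrangement is commonly used for blue/white screening of restriction-cloned inserts, though the record does not say so.

The distinctive element is an annotated tRNA gene of about 70 nt. It sits between two separated fragments of the AmpR promoter, which suggests it was inserted into the region just upstream of bla. The catalogue entries "SupTrp5'" and "SupTrp3'" most plausibly label the two ends of a tryptophan suppressor tRNA segment, of the kind used in worms as an amber-suppressor transformation marker. The record itself does not name the tRNA gene or spell out its function.

No worm promoter, reporter or 3' UTR is annotated, so the plasmid appears to serve as a cloning or marker-carrying backbone rather than as a complete expression cassette. The kit documentation cited by the depositor would be needed to confirm the intended use.
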