Addgene plasmid #1426: pAST_18b
Purpose: (Empty Backbone)
Depositing lab: Andrew Fire. Depositing organization: Carnegie Institution for Science.
Backbone
  Vector backbone: Unknown
  Backbone size (bp): 3052
  Vector type: Worm Expression
Growth in bacteria
  Bacterial resistance: Ampicillin, 100 μg/mL
  Growth temperature: 37°C
  Growth strain: DH5alpha
  Copy number: Unknown
Gene/Insert
  Gene/Insert name: None
  Tag / fusion protein: lacZN, SupTrp3', SupTrp5'
  Cloning method: Restriction Enzyme
Terms and licenses: Academic/Nonprofit Terms; Industry Terms: Not Available to Industry
Depositor comments: See Fire Lab Vector Kit Documentation 1995. Fire Lab Miniprep Number pAST18b, Ligation number NONE.
How to cite: pAST_18b was a gift from Andrew Fire (Addgene plasmid # 1426 ; http://n2t.net/addgene:1426 ; RRID:Addgene_1426)
