>Addgene plasmid #1426 | pAST_18b | addgene partial sequence | sequence record 16417 | 1426_m13reverse
GGATGGGNAAANCCNTGGGANGTTGACCCANGTTAATNTCCTNGGANGCCTTCCCCCTTNGNCACGTGGG
TGTTAGAATNAATAAGGNCNGACCNANATNAGCCNTTCCANNNGTTGGCTNGNCTGNAANGGCGAANGGG
GGCCNGNNNCGNAATTTNCTCNTNAGNNANNNGGNNGTNATTNNANNCCCNANNNGNGGANGTNTCNNAA
GANTNNNNCCNNANGCCNNTAAGNTAAACCATCCCCCAATCCCNGCNANNCCCNTTNAANGAACCNNNAC
GGCTTGGCCGGTNCCNGNNNTCNNTTNANNNAAAATTNGGGACNGCCTCCGNAANCNGCAGGNGCNAAAG
TTTTTCNCCGNCNTCGCCAAACNNNGCNAAANAANGGGGCCNNNGNANCNNCCATTTTTTNNAGGTTATN
GCNNGGAAAANANGGNTTNNTNATACGTNGGNGGCCCNTTTNNGGNAAANGGTGCCCGAACCCCNAATTG
GTTTATTTTNCNAAGAGAATNCAAATATNTANCCGCNNANNNAGCATTAACCNGNANAAAGGNTNCATTA
GTGACAGGGNANAAAATAATNGCNNNGNTTGCCGNATGGGNGACTGGGTNNAANNNNAAANCAAACGGTN
GGCCGTTNANNCNCNNNNCGGTNNAATTTTNTGGNTTTTNAANAANTNAANCCCNACATTTTAGNNCGAA
NTTACNNCCNAAAATTTTAANNAGAGANTNCNAAATTGCNNGNNNGGGGGAAAAAATGCCTTNGGGNNAN
GAATNCTCACNNAAAANTTCNTGAAACTTGGGGTTGTTGAACCNAACCCAAANNTGNNAATNNATTTTCC
TTGNTTTTTNCCNCNNNNCNTNCNAAAATGAAATTTTTCCCCAATGGNNANGAATGGCCTTTNAAAAANA
GNTNNANCCCCAGGCCNCNNAAAAAANCCNTNTTTNTNAAAAAAATGGGGTTTTGNTNGAAAGAAAGAAT
TNTNAAATTTNCNNCTTTTTTCCNGGGNCCCCCCNTNTTTNCCNTTTTTTTGGGGGGAATNTGNCCNNCC
CNNGTTTTTTGNNCCCCCCAAAAACNNNNNGGGNANGGTNAAAAAAGGNNGAAAAANNNNNTNGGGNAAA
AAAAAGGGGTTTNNNTTNNNANGTNNTNTTNNAANNNGNAAAAAATNCNNGNANAAATTNTTCNCCCCCA
AAAANCTTTTTCCNTGGNAAACNCCNTTTAAANTTNTNNCNTANGGGGNN
